>Addgene plasmid #39761 | pEGFP-gfap(Intron1/5'/Exon1-zebrafish) | addgene partial sequence | sequence record 51713 | EGFP-N 5'-CGTCGCCGTCCAGCTCGACCAG-3'
TGGTGGCGACCGGTGGATCCCGGGCCCGCGGTACCGTCGACGAGGAACGCTGGGACTCCATGGTGGAGGA
GAATGAGATCGAGTGCGGGTGAACTCTGGGTTTTTATAGAGTTGATGTGGGGGGTGAAAGAGAGAGGGGG
GGTCTGATGGGGAGGGCAAAGGCCGAGGGGGTGTTTGTGAGCCCGCAATTGTTTGTGCTTGTCCAGCCAG
TCTCCTGACTGCCTCTTTTCACAGTGAGCCAGAGAAAATCCTATTCATACCCTGCTGGAACACAGAAATA
GAGAGACTGAGATGGCATCAGCACTGATATTGGACTTTAATTCTCTCTTACCTCATGCTAAAGAGTTGGT
TTGCAGATCTTCTGAGTTACTCCGGAGTTGCTCTGCTTTCTCAGTCACAGTTTTGTTCTGTCTGGGAGTT
TAATGGTTTCAGGGAACACAGGAGGTGATTACGTAATTCTTCATTATTAAAAGAAACTGGCGCTCCCTCT
TTTGTGCTGATCTGAGAACATCACACACATGCTCTTCAGCAGCACTGATTTATATCGGTTTAGCAGAAAA
ATCATAGGAATTGATTTGTTTACTTGAACTCATGCTGGTTAAATGTTAAAGGGGTTATTCATCCAATAAA
CATTTTGCTTGTGTGCTCCATATCTGAGCACAATTTTAACATGCAAAGAAACATAATTAAAGAAAACTTT
CCTTATAAAGCTACTTTGAGATGTATTAATTAATTAATGGTGAAGAAGTGCAGCTTTTTTGCTAATTAAT
TTATAATTTACA
