[The description below was written by a language model from this plasmid's Addgene catalogue record.]
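Description:
pEGFP-gfap(Intron1/5'/Exon1-zebrafish) is a zebrafish expression and transgenesis reporter plasmid built on the promoterless pEGFP-1 backbone, a vector designed so that candidate regulatory DNA can be placed upstream of an EGFP coding sequence and tested for its ability to drive fluorescence. The complete plasmid is about 11.6 kb, of which roughly 4.2 kb is backbone and about 7.4 kb is insert. It is propagated in standard E. coli cloning strains under kanamycin selection; the copy number is recorded as unknown, and no feature table is provided, so the origin of replication and other backbone elements are not itemised in the record.

The payload is zebrafish (Danio rerio) genomic regulatory sequence from the gfap gene, which encodes glial fibrillary acidic protein, an intermediate filament protein widely used as a marker of glial cells. As the construct name indicates, the insert combines 5' upstream sequence, exon 1 and intron 1 of gfap, and it was cloned between XhoI and SalI sites that both remain intact, placing it ahead of EGFP so that the reporter is expressed under gfap control. The exact order and boundaries of the three segments, and whether exon 1 sequence is translated as part of the reporter, are not stated in the record.

The associated publication describes GFAP transgenic zebrafish, consistent with use of this plasmid to generate lines in which gfap-expressing cells are labelled with green fluorescence for live imaging and for studying glial development. It can also serve as a source of the gfap regulatory fragment for driving other transgenes.
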