Addgene plasmid #39761: pEGFP-gfap(Intron1/5'/Exon1-zebrafish)
Depositing lab: Pamela Raymond. Depositing organization: University of Michigan. Publication: GFAP transgenic zebrafish. Bernardos RL, Raymond PA. Gene Expr Patterns. 2006 Oct;6(8):1007-13. Epub 2006 Jun 9. 10.1016/j.modgep.2006.04.006 PubMed 16765104.
Backbone
  Vector backbone: pEGFP-1
  Backbone manufacturer: Clontech
  Backbone size w/o insert (bp): 4200
  Total vector size (bp): 11623
  Vector type: zebrafish expression
Growth in bacteria
  Bacterial resistance: Kanamycin, 50 μg/mL
  Growth temperature: 37°C
  Growth strain: DH5alpha
  Copy number: Unknown
Gene/Insert
  Gene/Insert name: zebrafish gfap promoter- EGFP
  Species: D. rerio (zebrafish)
  Insert size (bp): 7423
  GenBank ID: NC_007114.5
  Entrez Gene: gfap (a.k.a. cb345, etID36982.3, gfapl, wu:fb34h11, wu:fk42c12, xx:af506734, zgc:110485)
  Promoter: gfap
  Cloning method: Restriction Enzyme; 5′ cloning site Xho1 (not destroyed); 3′ cloning site Sal1 (not destroyed)
  Sequencing primers: 5′ none; 3′ EGFP-N
Terms and licenses: Academic/Nonprofit Terms; Industry Terms: Not Available to Industry
How to cite: pEGFP-gfap(Intron1/5'/Exon1-zebrafish) was a gift from Pamela Raymond (Addgene plasmid # 39761 ; http://n2t.net/addgene:39761 ; RRID:Addgene_39761)
