LOCUS       Exported 11536 bp ds-DNA circular SYN 12-MAY-2021
DEFINITION  synthetic circular DNA
ACCESSION   .
VERSION     .
KEYWORDS    pEGFP-gfap(Intron1/5'/Exon1-zebrafish)
SOURCE      synthetic DNA construct
  ORGANISM  synthetic DNA construct
REFERENCE   1 (bases 1 to 11536)
  AUTHORS   Bernardos RL, Raymond PA
  TITLE     GFAP transgenic zebrafish.
  JOURNAL   Gene Expr Patterns. 2006 Oct;6(8):1007-13. Epub 2006 Jun 9.
  PUBMED    16765104
REFERENCE   2 (bases 1 to 11536)
  AUTHORS   .
  TITLE     Direct Submission
  JOURNAL   Exported May 12, 2021 from SnapGene Server 1.1.58
            http://www.snapgene.com
FEATURES             Location/Qualifiers
     source          1..11536
                     /organism="synthetic DNA construct"
                     /mol_type="other DNA"
     regulatory      7446..7455
                     /regulatory_class="other"
                     /note="vertebrate consensus sequence for strong initiation
                     of translation (Kozak, 1987)"
     CDS             7452..8171
                     /codon_start=1
                     /product="the original enhanced GFP (Yang et al., 1996)"
                     /label=EGFP
                     /note="mammalian codon-optimized"
                     /translation="MVSKGEELFTGVVPILVELDGDVNGHKFSVSGEGEGDATYGKLTL
                     KFICTTGKLPVPWPTLVTTLTYGVQCFSRYPDHMKQHDFFKSAMPEGYVQERTIFFKDD
                     GNYKTRAEVKFEGDTLVNRIELKGIDFKEDGNILGHKLEYNYNSHNVYIMADKQKNGIK
                     VNFKIRHNIEDGSVQLADHYQQNTPIGDGPVLLPDNHYLSTQSALSKDPNEKRDHMVLL
                     EFVTAAGITLGMDELYK"
     CDS             7452..8168
                     /codon_start=1
                     /product="enhanced GFP"
                     /label=EGFP
                     /translation="MVSKGEELFTGVVPILVELDGDVNGHKFSVSGEGEGDATYGKLTL
                     KFICTTGKLPVPWPTLVTTLTYGVQCFSRYPDHMKQHDFFKSAMPEGYVQERTIFFKDD
                     GNYKTRAEVKFEGDTLVNRIELKGIDFKEDGNILGHKLEYNYNSHNVYIMADKQKNGIK
                     VNFKIRHNIEDGSVQLADHYQQNTPIGDGPVLLPDNHYLSTQSALSKDPNEKRDHMVLL
                     EFVTAAGITLGMDELYK"
     primer_bind     complement(7497..7518)
                     /label=EGFP-N
                     /note="EGFP, reverse primer"
     primer_bind     complement(7758..7777)
                     /label=EXFP-R
                     /note="For distinguishing EGFP variants, reverse primer"
     primer_bind     8105..8126
                     /label=EGFP-C
                     /note="EGFP, forward primer"
     polyA_signal    8294..8415
                     /label=SV40 poly(A) signal
                     /note="SV40 polyadenylation signal"
     primer_bind     complement(8331..8350)
                     /label=SV40pA-R
                     /note="SV40 polyA, reverse primer"
     primer_bind     8385..8404
                     /label=EBV-rev
                     /note="SV40 polyA terminator, reverse primer"
     rep_origin      complement(8422..8877)
                     /direction=LEFT
                     /label=f1 ori
                     /note="f1 bacteriophage origin of replication; arrow
                     indicates direction of (+) strand synthesis"
     primer_bind     complement(8559..8580)
                     /label=F1ori-F
                     /note="F1 origin, forward primer"
     primer_bind     8771..8790
                     /label=F1ori-R
                     /note="F1 origin, reverse primer"
     promoter        8904..9008
                     /gene="bla"
                     /label=AmpR promoter
     promoter        9010..9367
                     /label=SV40 promoter
                     /note="SV40 enhancer and early promoter"
     primer_bind     complement(9033..9053)
                     /label=pBABE 3'
                     /note="SV40 enhancer, reverse primer for pBABE vectors"
     rep_origin      9218..9353
                     /label=SV40 ori
                     /note="SV40 origin of replication"
     primer_bind     9280..9299
                     /label=SV40pro-F
                     /note="SV40 promoter/origin, forward primer"
     CDS             9402..10196
                     /codon_start=1
                     /gene="aph(3')-II (or nptII)"
                     /product="aminoglycoside phosphotransferase from Tn5"
                     /label=NeoR/KanR
                     /note="confers resistance to neomycin, kanamycin, and G418
                     (Geneticin(R))"
                     /translation="MIEQDGLHAGSPAAWVERLFGYDWAQQTIGCSDAAVFRLSAQGRP
                     VLFVKTDLSGALNELQDEAARLSWLATTGVPCAAVLDVVTEAGRDWLLLGEVPGQDLLS
                     SHLAPAEKVSIMADAMRRLHTLDPATCPFDHQAKHRIERARTRMEAGLVDQDDLDEEHQ
                     GLAPAELFARLKASMPDGEDLVVTHGDACLPNIMVENGRFSGFIDCGRLGVADRYQDIA
                     LATRDIAEELGGEWADRFLVLYGIAAPDSQRIAFYRLLDEFF"
     primer_bind     complement(9456..9475)
                     /label=Neo-R
                     /note="Neomycin resistance gene, reverse primer"
     primer_bind     10066..10085
                     /label=Neo-F
                     /note="Neomycin resistance gene, forward primer"
     primer_bind     complement(10384..10403)
                     /label=TK-pA-R
                     /note="Thymidine kinase polyA, reverse primer"
     polyA_signal    10428..10475
                     /label=HSV TK poly(A) signal
                     /note="herpes simplex virus thymidine kinase
                     polyadenylation signal (Cole and Stacy, 1985)"
     rep_origin      10804..11392
                     /direction=RIGHT
                     /label=ori
                     /note="high-copy-number ColE1/pMB1/pBR322/pUC origin of
                     replication"
     primer_bind     11293..11312
                     /label=pBR322ori-F
                     /note="pBR322 origin, forward primer"
ORIGIN
        1 ctcgaggtaa ggactgaggt gatgcacagt gttgggtatg ttactttcaa taagttattc
       61 tttgctaatt attagtcatt tgaattgtat tgaaattaca tttttagtta ctttgcctaa
      121 aaaaaaactt gataagtaat cgaattacat acttgaagtc cacataaatc tcattcattc
      181 attccttctc ttttcgactt agtcccttta ttaatcaggg gtttctacag cggaacgaac
      241 ctcatatgtt tcaatttagt gactattttt tataaattat tgacaatgtt tttgttgctt
      301 gttcaaacta cttatttaaa atgagctgaa actgcacaat tattgatatt tcattggaac
      361 agcttaattt tttttatgtt taatccactt aaataaaatt ccaattatat aatattccaa
      421 ttataaagtt acttaatcaa tttgtattag gacaatatga atgaattgtg tggaaccctg
      481 cattttttac agtgaacctt tccttgtttc ttaaacatgg gtgattttcg gagaaataaa
      541 atttgacaat atctgaaatg taaaaagaaa atattcagtt actctgcctt tctaaatgca
      601 tagtttatat tatcatcaga gttgtaaagt aactagttac aaatactcaa attactgtaa
      661 ttgagtagtt tttttcagga attgtaattt actaagtagc taaaaaatgt gtacttttac
      721 tttcccttga gtacattatt aatgctgtaa cggtactttt actccactac tttccttcag
      781 cctgcactca ctactttgtt ttatcttgtc tatgaggatt agaaaaatca atcctgtgat
      841 tccaatcaaa tcgcacatcc aaagtcttta caaaagcatt ttgtttggat gtgaaaatcg
      901 ggttgatgtc agaactcaat gtcagcccaa cgtcaatgtc caacctaaaa tcaacctaat
      961 atcaacgtct aatgatgtta cagcttgacg ttgtgtgggc gttaccatta tttgtcagac
     1021 attggatttt agttgccata cctgataaat aaatgtcagt atttgatgtc cgtatgatct
     1081 tggatttaga tgttggctcg acattggatt ttggtcacct gacataacaa cctaaatcta
     1141 tcctaataat aacgtcttat gacgttgtgt gccaaccatt tttgtttatt aaaaatttat
     1201 ataaacattt acaataatat attatccatg tgatttaata gaaatgttat ttgttttttt
     1261 tctcccccat atttctgaat gacttaaagc ttttattatc aggataaggt tgtggttttt
     1321 attttttgct tgctaacttc aattgctatt gcatttacat ttatgcaaat ggggagacgc
     1381 ggtgggtcag ttggcgtttc tgtgtggagt ttgcatgttc tccccgtgtt cgcgtgggtt
     1441 ttctctgggt gctctggttt cccctaaaga catgtagtat aggtgaattg ggtaagctaa
     1501 attgtccgta gtgtgtatgt gtgaatgtat ggatgttttc ctgtgatggg ttgcagctga
     1561 aagggcatcc gctgtgtaaa acatatgctg gataagttgg caattcattt cgctgtggta
     1621 accccagatt aatatcggaa ctacgccaaa aagaaaatga atgaatgagt gaattaatgc
     1681 aaatggctca tccttccacc taattccagt gccttgcatt gcattcaagc tctacaatta
     1741 atcagttcct ttattttcac tttccaaact gaatccaaca actcatgagg accccagggt
     1801 gccttgattt accagtgtca tgatgaacac aatctacccc actttaaccc actcgtcaac
     1861 ataaatactc ccttaaaggg tgtacttgtg tctgagtaga agtgtctgct gggttggagg
     1921 tgtcgcacat tccaggacac gtcaagaaga acgctaagag caacaggaga acaatgtcac
     1981 aaaaaaggtc aaagaaacgc catccattag ccagctttat aaacagctgt ctcgtggcta
     2041 aagaagttct caagaataac caaccttgca tttttccaca ttagttttac accgcagcaa
     2101 agtcaccatg tggatttata gcatccaaac cccattttca atgagaggct tcacatttct
     2161 cgctctcatt caatcccaca ctgcctctct tttcagacta aatcctgata ggatgagtgg
     2221 tatgggggcg gggagggggc acaatacctc agtccagctt ccacaaagac tcaacacacc
     2281 catgcagatg tcctgttgtt ggggaagtgc atttgtaacc aaatttcaaa ctttcaactt
     2341 tcatttgaag cagtggagac tgctccattc ctattcaaga tcaatttatt gaaatatgac
     2401 aacatttaga ataactttgt tatatgttat tatgttttat aatgcaattt tgtttctgtg
     2461 acatacattt ttttatttag tgcagtcttc agagccacag gaaccttgag aatcattcta
     2521 attatgattt gctactcgaa aaacattttt catcatcaat aataagaaat taaaacggta
     2581 tacatataga tgtttagtat aacagttctt agtagtttaa aagaacattt gtaacaacat
     2641 tccaaccttt taataacttt agccttgctt acatttctaa aggagagcct tccagctgtt
     2701 tttctgaacc cagtgatgaa tgtaaagttc ttaaaaccaa gttctaagaa tgttttaatg
     2761 attacattta acccaatttc aagccaaatt tcctatacca cgagtaaaat atagttataa
     2821 ttaggataga tctttggtaa aataagatac aattttaaga tttgaattta aaagtagcta
     2881 aattgttttt ttatgacaga acttttaagt ttatagaata ttaatacagg acaaaacttg
     2941 taaatgtatt taatttccta tgaatatttg ataaaatata aatgacatct atatgtaaat
     3001 tcatgaacca tgactcttat gaattatcag tgcacaaatt atgtttgatg cacacttaag
     3061 gtcaaaagtt tagggtcagt ttattttttt ttttattttt aattttattt aataatttaa
     3121 ataaaattat tctgttcatc aaggcacatt tattaaatgt aacaataaat tgttaaatac
     3181 ttattaaata tttatttttt acttattgta tgcagtttca attgaagtca ttattgcttt
     3241 tattactatt accattaata aaaataacat taataataat aataataata ataataattg
     3301 atattacagt gatttctgaa ggatcacgtg actgaagact ggagtaatga agctgaaaac
     3361 tcatcattta aatcactgga gtaaatgatt caattaaatg atcatttaat gatcattctt
     3421 ttgaacagtt attttatagt gcaataacat ttcacagttt taccatttgt tttgtatttt
     3481 tgattcaata aatgcagcct tggtgagcag gagaagctta atttaaaaca tttaaaactc
     3541 ctactgaccc caaacttttg accggtagtg tacatgtatt actgtatgtt caaactatat
     3601 gcttttattc ataagtgttt ctattgctgt acatttgact gtctgcatca ggtgaagtgt
     3661 atgaaagagt gtgtgtttac tccaccccgt gggaaagagc agtagctgca atgtgtgtgt
     3721 gtgagtagtt agtgatgcat gagtgatcca ctgaaccctg tccagccccc tgctgcagct
     3781 ctcaacacat catgataggt cacctctact gggaggcttt cagcacagct ctcacaactg
     3841 atttatcaga gagtactctg aaatggagaa attactttca tattaaagag cacacacaca
     3901 cacacacaca cacacacaca cacacacaca cacacacaca cacacacaca cacacctagt
     3961 tcaccttatt aacgtggtta agcctttaaa tgtcacttta agctgtatag aagtgtcttg
     4021 aaaaatatct attcaaatat tatttactgt catcaaggaa aagataaaat aaatcagtta
     4081 ttagaaataa gtttttaaaa ctattatact tagaaatgtg ctgaaacaat cttcctagaa
     4141 cagaacagaa attggggaaa aaataaacaa aaataaataa atctatctat ctatagtgtg
     4201 tataatgtgt gtagtgagta tgtttaaaat aggtcaacta atatgttcat aataaaaata
     4261 cagcatcaat ggtttgggtg tttttagatc caaaggtctt aaacgtggtt attgctggtt
     4321 gttcagtttt ttctaggctc taagaaaaat cattttagaa actgtaactg tttccttatc
     4381 catctgaatt ccacctttgg gatgtagtgg aacgggagat caactgcatg atgctatcaa
     4441 gtcaatatgg atcaaaatct caggaatatt tccaggacct tattgaatct atgccatgaa
     4501 ggattaaggc agttctgaaa ggggaaatgc ggtttaaccc ggtaatagca aggtgtacct
     4561 aataaagtgg ccggtgagtg tatatattgt tattgtttca ccttcagaaa tgacatatct
     4621 agacaatagt ttcctttttc ttttttaatt attgtacttc tgtaagattc ttcaatgttc
     4681 aatggttttc ttatgttaaa ggcgcagagc tgtagtttta gtgaagtaac agcattccgt
     4741 tgaccaaagc tgacagatga aggagagtca gttctgacct tgcagttgtc agtcacaatt
     4801 aagcctggtt tggttacaag ttaaacgtag acctgcttgt ggtcaggatc atcctttaaa
     4861 agaactagat ttgtttttaa caatttgtaa ccggtgtgct ctgaagtgtc ttaaataaag
     4921 catataggaa gcaaagcagt gaaaaatgtt ccttataatc tacgagcatt agcttaaatg
     4981 tataaacaaa ataatattaa ttgtgtgttc agatcaaata taggtattgt tacacctaaa
     5041 ataaacccat tgctttaaaa aataattaaa cacagtgtac aatattagca tacttcctct
     5101 gacatctcta agtaaaacaa gagctttcac gatttactca ctgacccatc ttacagcact
     5161 tctctgtgaa tttaggccat cacaaatgct gtgcccagtt ctctgactgg gtttgacagt
     5221 cgcccatctg tgtccagcag tctgatgagc tcatcctctg taaatctggc tggctgccgt
     5281 gttgttttgt gtctgtccgt gagtctctct ggccttcata cactcctctg ctacttcata
     5341 gactgctgat gagtgcagag gccaaaccat tagtgctttt cttttttttt agacctcagt
     5401 aatgcacaac aatgcaaaac aagtagattg agccttttgt tctttggact gagcatttgg
     5461 ttagaatagc ttgaagggat agttagaaga tattttgaag ggaaactaaa aacctgttac
     5521 catttgacat ccaaagaagg aaaactaata tgattgagtg gttacagatt tccaacactt
     5581 ttcaacatat attattttgt gttccactaa agaaacagtc aaatattata ctgtcaacca
     5641 aagtactgca cttgactcaa aaaagctctg cagcaagttg cctcttattc taggtcgagt
     5701 caaccttttt ttctctctct ctgtcggttc attcaaggtt cagtaaatga tgacagaatt
     5761 ttcagctttt attttgggtg aactaaccct ttatatattt gttgtaagtt tatttttctg
     5821 tatattataa atatattagc aacataattc taagctacac ttgtacccaa tcaagggtca
     5881 cactttattt tgatggtatg tttgtttgaa tttaagttac attgcatcta catgtcaact
     5941 aattctcatt agattataag aagactgtta ggttggggtt agtgtaagtt gacatgtact
     6001 tgcaaagttt ctcagagtca gttaaatgtc tgttttgtag cagtattaac agatattaag
     6061 cacactgtat attaatactc aaatgaaccg tcaaaataaa gtgttaccgt aaaaattatt
     6121 tccacatctc aaggtagctt tatgaggaaa gttttcttta agattagttt cttcgaacaa
     6181 acttgcatgt taaatatgtg ctcagatatg gggcacacag acaaaatgtt tattggacga
     6241 ataacccctt taacagttaa ccagcatttt ttaaagggat agtcagaaga tattttgaag
     6301 gaaactaaaa acctgtaacc attcgacaat cgaagaaggt aaaagaaata tgatagagta
     6361 gttacagttt ttcaacactc tttataatat attgtttagt attcaactga agaaatagtc
     6421 aaacacactg taaaaaaagt tggtttaaat tgactcaact ttcaactcaa gtatagtact
     6481 tgacttgatt taagttgagt taactagact aaactaaaag cactaaaagc actgcggcaa
     6541 gtcgcctttc aattttaggt tgagtaaatt attattattt ttttttacag ttcaggttca
     6601 gtaaatgata acataatttt cagttttggg tgaactatcc ctttatatat ttgttgtaag
     6661 ttaatttttc tgtaaattat aaattaatta gcaaaaaagc tgcacttctt caccattaat
     6721 taattaatac atctcaaagt agctttataa ggaaagtttt ctttaattat gtttctttgc
     6781 atgttaaaat tgtgctcaga tatggagcac acaagcaaaa tgtttattgg atgaataacc
     6841 cctttaacat ttaaccagca tgagttcaag taaacaaatc aattcctatg atttttctgc
     6901 taaaccgata taaatcagtg ctgctgaaga gcatgtgtgt gatgttctca gatcagcaca
     6961 aaagagggag cgccagtttc ttttaataat gaagaattac gtaatcacct cctgtgttcc
     7021 ctgaaaccat taaactccca gacagaacaa aactgtgact gagaaagcag agcaactccg
     7081 gagtaactca gaagatctgc aaaccaactc tttagcatga ggtaagagag aattaaagtc
     7141 caatatcagt gctgatgcca tctcagtctc tctatttctg tgttccagca gggtatgaat
     7201 aggattttct ctgactcact gtgaaaagag gcagtcagga gactggctgg acaagcacaa
     7261 acaattgcgg gctcacaaac accccctcgg cctttgccct ccccatcaga ccccccctct
     7321 ctctttcacc ccccacatca actctataaa aacccagagt tcacccgcac tcgatctcat
     7381 tctcctccac catggagtcc cagcgttcct cgtcgacggt accgcgggcc cgggatccac
     7441 cggtcgccac catggtgagc aagggcgagg agctgttcac cggggtggtg cccatcctgg
     7501 tcgagctgga cggcgacgta aacggccaca agttcagcgt gtccggcgag ggcgagggcg
     7561 atgccaccta cggcaagctg accctgaagt tcatctgcac caccggcaag ctgcccgtgc
     7621 cctggcccac cctcgtgacc accctgacct acggcgtgca gtgcttcagc cgctaccccg
     7681 accacatgaa gcagcacgac ttcttcaagt ccgccatgcc cgaaggctac gtccaggagc
     7741 gcaccatctt cttcaaggac gacggcaact acaagacccg cgccgaggtg aagttcgagg
     7801 gcgacaccct ggtgaaccgc atcgagctga agggcatcga cttcaaggag gacggcaaca
     7861 tcctggggca caagctggag tacaactaca acagccacaa cgtctatatc atggccgaca
     7921 agcagaagaa cggcatcaag gtgaacttca agatccgcca caacatcgag gacggcagcg
     7981 tgcagctcgc cgaccactac cagcagaaca cccccatcgg cgacggcccc gtgctgctgc
     8041 ccgacaacca ctacctgagc acccagtccg ccctgagcaa agaccccaac gagaagcgcg
     8101 atcacatggt cctgctggag ttcgtgaccg ccgccgggat cactctcggc atggacgagc
     8161 tgtacaagta aagcggccgc gactctagat cataatcagc cataccacat ttgtagaggt
     8221 tttacttgct ttaaaaaacc tcccacacct ccccctgaac ctgaaacata aaatgaatgc
     8281 aattgttgtt gttaacttgt ttattgcagc ttataatggt tacaaataaa gcaatagcat
     8341 cacaaatttc acaaataaag catttttttc actgcattct agttgtggtt tgtccaaact
     8401 catcaatgta tcttaaggcg taaattgtaa gcgttaatat tttgttaaaa ttcgcgttaa
     8461 atttttgtta aatcagctca ttttttaacc aataggccga aatcggcaaa atcccttata
     8521 aatcaaaaga atagaccgag atagggttga gtgttgttcc agtttggaac aagagtccac
     8581 tattaaagaa cgtggactcc aacgtcaaag gnnnnnnnnn nnnnnnnnnn nnnnnnnnnn
     8641 nnnnnnnnnn nnnnnnnnnn tnnnnnnnnn nnnnnnnnnn nnnnnnnnnn nnnnnnnnnn
     8701 nnnnnnnnnn nnnnnnnnnn nnnnnnnnnn nnnnnnnnnn nnnnnnnnnn nngnnnnnnn
     8761 nnnnnnnnnn nnnnnnnnnn nnnnnnnnnn nnnnnnnnnn nnnnnnnnnn nnnnnnnnnn
     8821 nnnnnnnnnn nnnnnnnnnn nnnnnnnnnn nnnnnnnnnn nnnnnnnnnn nnnnnnncag
     8881 gtggcacttt tcggggaaat gtgcgcggaa cccctatttg tttatttttc taaatacatt
     8941 caaatatgta tccgctcatg agacaataac cctgataaat gcttcaataa tattgaaaaa
     9001 ggaagagtcc tgaggcggaa agaaccagct gtggaatgtg tgtcagttag ggtgtggaaa
     9061 gtccccaggc tccccagcag gcagaagtat gcaaagcatg catctcaatt agtcagcaac
     9121 caggtgtgga aagtccccag gctccccagc aggcagaagt atgcaaagca tgcatctcaa
     9181 ttagtcagca accatagtcc cgcccctaac tccgcccatc ccgcccctaa ctccgcccag
     9241 ttccgcccat tctccgcccc atggctgact aatttttttt atttatgcag aggccgaggc
     9301 cgcctcggcc tctgagctat tccagaagta gtgaggaggc ttttttggag gcctaggctt
     9361 ttgcaaagat cgatcaagag acaggatgag gatcgtttcg catgattgaa caagatggat
     9421 tgcacgcagg ttctccggcc gcttgggtgg agaggctatt cggctatgac tgggcacaac
     9481 agacaatcgg ctgctctgat gccgccgtgt tccggctgtc agcgcagggg cgcccggttc
     9541 tttttgtcaa gaccgacctg tccggtgccc tgaatgaact gcaagacgag gcagcgcggc
     9601 tatcgtggct ggccacgacg ggcgttcctt gcgcagctgt gctcgacgtt gtcactgaag
     9661 cgggaaggga ctggctgcta ttgggcgaag tgccggggca ggatctcctg tcatctcacc
     9721 ttgctcctgc cgagaaagta tccatcatgg ctgatgcaat gcggcggctg catacgcttg
     9781 atccggctac ctgcccattc gaccaccaag cgaaacatcg catcgagcga gcacgtactc
     9841 ggatggaagc cggtcttgtc gatcaggatg atctggacga agagcatcag gggctcgcgc
     9901 cagccgaact gttcgccagg ctcaaggcga gcatgcccga cggcgaggat ctcgtcgtga
     9961 cccatggcga tgcctgcttg ccgaatatca tggtggaaaa tggccgcttt tctggattca
    10021 tcgactgtgg ccggctgggt gtggcggacc gctatcagga catagcgttg gctacccgtg
    10081 atattgctga agagcttggc ggcgaatggg ctgaccgctt cctcgtgctt tacggtatcg
    10141 ccgctcccga ttcgcagcgc atcgccttct atcgccttct tgacgagttc ttctgagcgg
    10201 gactctgggg ttcgaaatga ccgaccaagc gacgcccaac ctgccatcac gagatttcga
    10261 ttccaccgcc gccttctatg aaaggttggg cttcggaatc gttttccggg acgccggctg
    10321 gatgatcctc cagcgcgggg atctcatgct ggagttcttc gcccacccta gggggaggct
    10381 aactgaaaca cggaaggaga caataccgga aggaacccgc gctatgacgg caataaaaag
    10441 acagaataaa acgcacggtg ttgggtcgtt tgttcataaa cgcggggttc ggtcccaggg
    10501 ctggcactct gtcgataccc caccgagacc ccattggggc caatacgccc gcgtttcttc
    10561 cttttcccca ccccaccccc caagttcggg tgaaggccca gggctcgcag ccaacgtcgg
    10621 ggcggcaggc cctgccatag cctcaggtta ctcatatata ctttagattg atttaaaact
    10681 tcatttttaa tttaaaagga tctaggtgaa gatccttttt gataatctca tgaccaaaat
    10741 cccttaacgt gagttttcgt tccactgagc gtcagacccc gtagaaaaga tcaaaggatc
    10801 ttcttgagat cctttttttc tgcgcgtaat ctgctgcttg caaacaaaaa aaccaccgct
    10861 accagcggtg gtttgtttgc cggatcaaga gctaccaact ctttttccga aggtaactgg
    10921 cttcagcaga gcgcagatac caaatactgt ccttctagtg tagccgtagt taggccacca
    10981 cttcaagaac tctgtagcac cgcctacata cctcgctctg ctaatcctgt taccagtggc
    11041 tgctgccagt ggcgataagt cgtgtcttac cgggttggac tcaagacgat agttaccgga
    11101 taaggcgcag cggtcgggct gaacgggggg ttcgtgcaca cagcccagct tggagcgaac
    11161 gacctacacc gaactgagat acctacagcg tgagctatga gaaagcgcca cgcttcccga
    11221 agggagaaag gcggacaggt atccggtaag cggcagggtc ggaacaggag agcgcacgag
    11281 ggagcttcca gggggaaacg cctggtatct ttatagtcct gtcgggtttc gccacctctg
    11341 acttgagcgt cgatttttgt gatgctcgtc aggggggcgg agcctatgga aaaacgccag
    11401 caacgcggcc tttttacggt tcctggcctt ttgctggcct tttgctcaca tgttctttcc
    11461 tgcgttatcc cctgattctg tggataaccg tattaccgcc atgcattagt tattactagc
    11521 gctaccggac tcagat
//
